Addgene plasmid #164242: pLENTI CMV GFP-TREX1 309* BLAST
Purpose: lentiviral plasmid for GFP-TREX1 309*
Depositing lab: John Maciejowski. Depositing organization: Memorial Sloan-Kettering Cancer Center. Publication: ER-directed TREX1 limits cGAS activation at micronuclei. Mohr L, Toufektchan E, von Morgen P, Chu K, Kapoor A, Maciejowski J. Mol Cell. 2021 Jan 12. pii: S1097-2765(20)30958-8. doi: 10.1016/j.molcel.2020.12.037. PubMed 33476576.
Backbone
  Vector backbone: pLenti CMV GFP Blast
  Backbone size w/o insert (bp): 8372
  Total vector size (bp): 9299
  Vector type: Mammalian Expression, Lentiviral
  Selectable markers: Blasticidin
Growth in bacteria
  Bacterial resistance: Ampicillin, 100 μg/mL
  Growth temperature: 30°C
  Growth strain: NEB Stable
  Copy number: High Copy
Gene/Insert
  Gene/Insert name: TREX1
  Species: H. sapiens (human)
  Insert size (bp): 897
  Mutation: deletion of amino acids 310-314
  GenBank ID: NM_033629.6
  Entrez Gene: TREX1 (a.k.a. AGS1, CRV, DRN3, HERNS, RVCLS)
  Promoter: CMV
  Tag / fusion protein: GFP (N terminal on backbone)
  Cloning method: Gibson Cloning
  Sequencing primers: 5′ ggacgacggcaactacaagac
Terms and licenses: Academic/Nonprofit Terms; Industry Terms: Not Available to Industry
How to cite: pLENTI CMV GFP-TREX1 309* BLAST was a gift from John Maciejowski (Addgene plasmid # 164242 ; http://n2t.net/addgene:164242 ; RRID:Addgene_164242)
