[The description below was written by a language model from this plasmid's Addgene catalogue record and pLannotate feature annotations shown in this document.]
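Description:
pLENTI CMV GFP-TREX1 309* BLAST is a lentiviral transfer plasmid for mammalian expression, built on the pLenti CMV GFP Blast backbone. It is maintained in E. coli through a high-copy ColE1/pUC-type origin with ampicillin resistance (AmpR), and also carries an f1 origin and remnants of a lacZα/lac promoter cloning region flanked by T7 and T3 promoters. The viral portion has a third-generation layout. An RSV promoter fused to a truncated HIV-1 5' LTR drives genomic RNA production in packaging cells, followed by the Ψ packaging signal with a gag fragment, the Rev response element for Rev-dependent nuclear export, and the cPPT/CTS element that aids nuclear import of the reverse-transcribed genome. A second truncated LTR, annotated downstream of the cargo, closes the provirus and is followed by an SV40 polyadenylation signal and SV40 origin.

The payload is an EGFP–TREX1 fusion expressed from the CMV enhancer/promoter, with EGFP at the N terminus (supplied by the backbone) and human TREX1 inserted by Gibson assembly. TREX1 is the major cellular 3'-to-5' DNA exonuclease that limits accumulation of cytosolic DNA and innate immune signaling. The "309*" variant is recorded as lacking amino acids 310–314, a short C-terminal truncation. A WPRE downstream of the fusion enhances transcript expression. A separate SV40 promoter, paired with the bacterial EM7 promoter, drives blasticidin S deaminase, allowing blasticidin selection of transduced cells. The sequenced record (9,286 nt) is slightly shorter than the catalogued total size. The construct serves to stably express fluorescently tagged truncated TREX1, and the associated publication concerns ER-directed TREX1 limiting cGAS activation at micronuclei.
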