Features (pLannotate 1.2.2; 30 found; start..end, strand, type, name):
      1..227     +  promoter       RSV promoter: Rous sarcoma virus enhancer/promoter
    228..408     +  LTR            5' LTR (truncated): truncated 5' long terminal repeat (LTR) from HIV-1
    455..580     +  misc_feature   HIV-1 Ψ: packaging signal of human immunodeficiency virus type 1
    564..927     +  CDS            HIV-1 gag (fragment): gag protein from human immunodeficiency virus 1; gag
   1073..1306    +  misc_feature   RRE: The Rev response element (RRE) of HIV-1 allows for Rev-dependent mRNA export from the nucleus to the cytoplasm.
   1683..1783    +  CDS            Rev (fragment): human immunodeficiency virus 1 (HIV-1) Rev protein; rev; enhances nuclear export of unspliced and incompletely spliced viral mRNAs
   1802..1918    +  misc_feature   cPPT/CTS: central polypurine tract and central termination sequence of HIV-1
   1941..2244    +  enhancer       CMV enhancer: human cytomegalovirus immediate early enhancer
   2245..2448    +  promoter       CMV promoter: human cytomegalovirus (CMV) immediate early promoter
   2544..3260    +  CDS            EGFP: EGFP is a basic (constitutively fluorescent) green fluorescent protein published in 1996, derived from Aequorea victoria. It is reported to be a rapidly-maturing weak dimer with moderate acid sensitivity.
   3282..4205    +  CDS            TREX1: TREX1_HUMAN - Experimental evidence at protein level: Swiss-Prot protein existence level 1. Major cellular 3'-to-5' DNA exonuclease which digests single- stranded DNA (ssDNA) and double-stranded DNA (dsDNA) with mismatched 3' termini. Prevents cell-intrinsic initiation of autoimmunity. Acts by metabolizing DNA fragments from endogenous retroelements, including L1, LTR and SINE elements. Unless degraded, these DNA fragments accumulate in the cytosol and activate the IFN-stimulatory DNA (ISD) response and innate immune signaling. Prevents chronic ATM-dependent checkpoint activation, by processin
   4233..4821    +  misc_feature   WPRE: woodchuck hepatitis virus posttranscriptional regulatory element
   4877..5206    +  promoter       SV40 promoter: SV40 enhancer and early promoter
   5254..5301    +  promoter       EM7 promoter: synthetic bacterial promoter&nbsp
   5320..5718    +  CDS            BSD: blasticidin S deaminase; Aspergillus terreus BSD; confers resistance to blasticidin
   5735..5872    +  CDS            nef (fragment): NEF_HV1LA - Experimental evidence at protein level: Swiss-Prot protein existence level 1. Extracellular Nef protein targets CD4(+) T-lymphocytes for apoptosis by interacting with CXCR4 surface receptors. From Human immunodeficiency virus type 1 group M subtype B (isolate Lai) (HIV-1).
   5858..6038    +  LTR            5' LTR (truncated): truncated 5' long terminal repeat (LTR) from HIV-1
   6110..6231    +  polyA_signal   SV40 poly(A) signal: SV40 polyadenylation signal
   6271..6406    +  rep_origin     SV40 ori: SV40 origin of replication
   6427..6445    -  promoter       T7 promoter: promoter for bacteriophage T7 RNA polymerase
   6453..6608    +  CDS            lacZα (fragment): LacZα fragment of β-galactosidase; lacZ fragment
   6613..7041    +  rep_origin     f1 ori (sequence partly withheld): f1 bacteriophage origin of replication; arrow indicates direction of (+) strand synthesis
   7094..7198    +  promoter       AmpR promoter: bla
   7199..8059    +  CDS            AmpR: β-lactamase; bla; confers resistance to ampicillin, carbenicillin, and related antibiotics
   8230..8818    +  rep_origin     ori: high-copy-number ColE1/pMB1/pBR322/pUC origin of replication
   9001..9093    +  CDS            lacI (fragment): lac repressor; lacI; The lac repressor binds to the lac operator to inhibit transcription in E. coli. This inhibition can be relieved by adding lactose or isopropyl-β-D-thiogalactopyranoside (IPTG).
   9106..9127    +  protein_bind   CAP binding site: CAP binding activates transcription in the presence of cAMP. E. coli catabolite activator protein
   9142..9172    +  promoter       lac promoter: promoter for the E. coli lac operon
   9180..9196    +  protein_bind   lac operator: The lac repressor binds to the lac operator to inhibit transcription in E. coli. This inhibition can be relieved by adding lactose or isopropyl-β-D-thiogalactopyranoside (IPTG). lac repressor encoded by lacI
   9241..9259    +  promoter       T3 promoter: promoter for bacteriophage T3 RNA polymerase
>Addgene plasmid #164242 | pLENTI CMV GFP-TREX1 309* BLAST | addgene full sequence | sequence record 329073 | Addgene NGS Result
TGTAGTCTTATGCAATACTCTTGTAGTCTTGCAACATGGTAACGATGAGTTAGCAACATGCCTTACAAGG
AGAGAAAAAGCACCGTGCATGCCGATTGGTGGAAGTAAGGTGGTACGATCGTGCCTTATTAGGAAGGCAA
CAGACGGGTCTGACATGGATTGGACGAACCACTGAATTGCCGCATTGCAGAGATATTGTATTTAAGTGCC
TAGCTCGATACATAAACGGGTCTCTCTGGTTAGACCAGATCTGAGCCTGGGAGCTCTCTGGCTAACTAGG
GAACCCACTGCTTAAGCCTCAATAAAGCTTGCCTTGAGTGCTTCAAGTAGTGTGTGCCCGTCTGTTGTGT
GACTCTGGTAACTAGAGATCCCTCAGACCCTTTTAGTCAGTGTGGAAAATCTCTAGCAGTGGCGCCCGAA
CAGGGACTTGAAAGCGAAAGGGAAACCAGAGGAGCTCTCTCGACGCAGGACTCGGCTTGCTGAAGCGCGC
ACGGCAAGAGGCGAGGGGCGGCGACTGGTGAGTACGCCAAAAATTTTGACTAGCGGAGGCTAGAAGGAGA
GAGATGGGTGCGAGAGCGTCAGTATTAAGCGGGGGAGAATTAGATCGCGATGGGAAAAAATTCGGTTAAG
GCCAGGGGGAAAGAAAAAATATAAATTAAAACATATAGTATGGGCAAGCAGGGAGCTAGAACGATTCGCA
GTTAATCCTGGCCTGTTAGAAACATCAGAAGGCTGTAGACAAATACTGGGACAGCTACAACCATCCCTTC
AGACAGGATCAGAAGAACTTAGATCATTATATAATACAGTAGCAACCCTCTATTGTGTGCATCAAAGGAT
AGAGATAAAAGACACCAAGGAAGCTTTAGACAAGATAGAGGAAGAGCAAAACAAAAGTAAGACCACCGCA
CAGCAAGCGGCCGCTGATCTTCAGACCTGGAGGAGGAGATATGAGGGACAATTGGAGAAGTGAATTATAT
AAATATAAAGTAGTAAAAATTGAACCATTAGGAGTAGCACCCACCAAGGCAAAGAGAAGAGTGGTGCAGA
GAGAAAAAAGAGCAGTGGGAATAGGAGCTTTGTTCCTTGGGTTCTTGGGAGCAGCAGGAAGCACTATGGG
CGCAGCGTCAATGACGCTGACGGTACAGGCCAGACAATTATTGTCTGGTATAGTGCAGCAGCAGAACAAT
TTGCTGAGGGCTATTGAGGCGCAACAGCATCTGTTGCAACTCACAGTCTGGGGCATCAAGCAGCTCCAGG
CAAGAATCCTGGCTGTGGAAAGATACCTAAAGGATCAACAGCTCCTGGGGATTTGGGGTTGCTCTGGAAA
ACTCATTTGCACCACTGCTGTGCCTTGGAATGCTAGTTGGAGTAATAAATCTCTGGAACAGATTTGGAAT
CACACGACCTGGATGGAGTGGGACAGAGAAATTAACAATTACACAAGCTTAATACACTCCTTAATTGAAG
AATCGCAAAACCAGCAAGAAAAGAATGAACAAGAATTATTGGAATTAGATAAATGGGCAAGTTTGTGGAA
TTGGTTTAACATAACAAATTGGCTGTGGTATATAAAATTATTCATAATGATAGTAGGAGGCTTGGTAGGT
TTAAGAATAGTTTTTGCTGTACTTTCTATAGTGAATAGAGTTAGGCAGGGATATTCACCATTATCGTTTC
AGACCCACCTCCCAACCCCGAGGGGACCCGACAGGCCCGAAGGAATAGAAGAAGAAGGTGGAGAGAGAGA
CAGAGACAGATCCATTCGATTAGTGAACGGATCTCGACGGTATCGGTTAACTTTTAAAAGAAAAGGGGGG
ATTGGGGGGTACAGTGCAGGGGAAAGAATAGTAGACATAATAGCAACAGACATACAAACTAAAGAATTAC
AAAAACAAATTACAAAATTCAAAATTTTATCGATAAGCTTGGGAGTTCCGCGTTACATAACTTACGGTAA
ATGGCCCGCCTGGCTGACCGCCCAACGACCCCCGCCCATTGACGTCAATAATGACGTATGTTCCCATAGT
AACGCCAATAGGGACTTTCCATTGACGTCAATGGGTGGAGTATTTACGGTAAACTGCCCACTTGGCAGTA
CATCAAGTGTATCATATGCCAAGTACGCCCCCTATTGACGTCAATGACGGTAAATGGCCCGCCTGGCATT
ATGCCCAGTACATGACCTTATGGGACTTTCCTACTTGGCAGTACATCTACGTATTAGTCATCGCTATTAC
CATGGTGATGCGGTTTTGGCAGTACATCAATGGGCGTGGATAGCGGTTTGACTCACGGGGATTTCCAAGT
CTCCACCCCATTGACGTCAATGGGAGTTTGTTTTGGCACCAAAATCAACGGGACTTTCCAAAATGTCGTA
ACAACTCCGCCCCATTGACGCAAATGGGCGGTAGGCGTGTACGGTGGGAGGTCTATATAAGCAGAGCTCG
TTTAGTGAACCGTCAGATCGCCTGGAGACGCCATCCACGCTGTTTTGACCTCCATAGAAGACACCGACTC
TAGAGGATCCACCGGTCGCCACCATGGTGAGCAAGGGCGAGGAGCTGTTCACCGGGGTGGTGCCCATCCT
GGTCGAGCTGGACGGCGACGTAAACGGCCACAAGTTCAGCGTGTCCGGCGAGGGCGAGGGCGATGCCACC
TACGGCAAGCTGACCCTGAAGTTCATCTGCACCACCGGCAAGCTGCCCGTGCCCTGGCCCACCCTCGTGA
CCACCCTGACCTACGGCGTGCAGTGCTTCAGCCGCTACCCCGACCACATGAAGCAGCACGACTTCTTCAA
GTCCGCCATGCCCGAAGGCTACGTCCAGGAGCGCACCATCTTCTTCAAGGACGACGGCAACTACAAGACC
CGCGCCGAGGTGAAGTTCGAGGGCGACACCCTGGTGAACCGCATCGAGCTGAAGGGCATCGACTTCAAGG
AGGACGGCAACATCCTGGGGCACAAGCTGGAGTACAACTACAACAGCCACAACGTCTATATCATGGCCGA
CAAGCAGAAGAACGGCATCAAGGTGAACTTCAAGATCCGCCACAACATCGAGGACGGCAGCGTGCAGCTC
GCCGACCACTACCAGCAGAACACCCCCATCGGCGACGGCCCCGTGCTGCTGCCCGACAACCACTACCTGA
GCACCCAGTCCGCCCTGAGCAAAGACCCCAACGAGAAGCGCGATCACATGGTCCTGCTGGAGTTCGTGAC
CGCCGCCGGGATCACTCTCGGCATGGACGAGCTGTACAAGGGTGGTTCTGGTGGTGGTTCTGGCTCGCAG
GCCCTGCCCCCGGGGCCCATGCAGACCCTCATCTTTTTCGACATGGAGGCCACTGGCTTGCCCTTCTCCC
AGCCCAAGGTCACGGAGCTGTGCCTGCTGGCTGTCCACAGATGTGCCCTGGAGAGCCCCCCCACCTCTCA
GGGGCCACCTCCCACAGTTCCTCCACCACCGCGTGTGGTAGACAAGCTCTCCCTGTGTGTGGCTCCGGGG
AAGGCCTGCAGCCCTGCAGCCAGCGAGATCACAGGTCTGAGCACAGCTGTGCTGGCAGCGCATGGGCGTC
AATGTTTTGATGACAACCTGGCCAACCTGCTCCTAGCCTTCCTGCGGCGCCAGCCACAGCCCTGGTGCCT
GGTGGCACACAATGGTGACCGCTACGACTTCCCCCTGCTCCAAGCAGAGCTGGCTATGCTGGGCCTCACC
AGTGCTCTGGATGGTGCCTTCTGTGTGGATAGCATCACTGCGCTGAAGGCCCTGGAGCGAGCAAGCAGCC
CCTCAGAACACGGCCCAAGGAAGAGCTATAGCCTAGGCAGCATCTACACTCGCCTGTATGGGCAGTCCCC
TCCAGACTCGCACACGGCTGAGGGTGATGTCCTGGCCCTGCTCAGCATCTGTCAGTGGAGACCACAGGCC
CTGCTGCGGTGGGTGGATGCTCACGCCAGGCCTTTCGGCACCATCAGGCCCATGTATGGGGTCACAGCCT
CTGCTAGGACCAAGCCAAGACCATCTGCTGTCACAACCACTGCACACCTGGCCACAACCAGGAACACTAG
TCCCAGCCTTGGAGAGAGCAGGGGTACCAAGGATCTTCCTCCAGTGAAGGACCCTGGAGCCCTATCCAGG
GAGGGGCTGCTGGCCCCACTGGGTCTGCTGGCCATCCTGACCTTGGCAGTAGCCACACTGTATGGACTAT
CCCTGTAGTAAAAGTAAAGCGGCCGCGTCGACAATCAACCTCTGGATTACAAAATTTGTGAAAGATTGAC
TGGTATTCTTAACTATGTTGCTCCTTTTACGCTATGTGGATACGCTGCTTTAATGCCTTTGTATCATGCT
ATTGCTTCCCGTATGGCTTTCATTTTCTCCTCCTTGTATAAATCCTGGTTGCTGTCTCTTTATGAGGAGT
TGTGGCCCGTTGTCAGGCAACGTGGCGTGGTGTGCACTGTGTTTGCTGACGCAACCCCCACTGGTTGGGG
CATTGCCACCACCTGTCAGCTCCTTTCCGGGACTTTCGCTTTCCCCCTCCCTATTGCCACGGCGGAACTC
ATCGCCGCCTGCCTTGCCCGCTGCTGGACAGGGGCTCGGCTGTTGGGCACTGACAATTCCGTGGTGTTGT
CGGGGAAGCTGACGTCCTTTCCATGGCTGCTCGCCTGTGTTGCCACCTGGATTCTGCGCGGGACGTCCTT
CTGCTACGTCCCTTCGGCCCTCAATCCAGCGGACCTTCCTTCCCGCGGCCTGCTGCCGGCTCTGCGGCCT
CTTCCGCGTCTTCGCCTTCGCCCTCAGACGAGTCGGATCTCCCTTTGGGCCGCCTCCCCGCCTGGAATTC
TGCAGATATCCGGTTAGTAATGAGTTTGGAATTAATTCTGTGGAATGTGTGTCAGTTAGGGTGTGGAAAG
TCCCCAGGCTCCCCAGCAGGCAGAAGTATGCAAAGCATGCATCTCAATTAGTCAGCAACCAGGTGTGGAA
AGTCCCCAGGCTCCCCAGCAGGCAGAAGTATGCAAAGCATGCATCTCAATTAGTCAGCAACCATAGTCCC
GCCCCTAACTCCGCCCATCCCGCCCCTAACTCCGCCCAGTTCCGCCCATTCTCCGCCCCATGGCTGACTA
ATTTTTTTTATTTATGCAGAGGCCGAGGCCGCCTCTGCCTCTGAGCTATTCCAGAAGTAGTGAGGAGGCT
TTTTTGGAGGCCTAGGCTTTTGCAAAAAGCTCCCGGGAGCTTGTATATCCATTTTCGGATCTGATCAGCA
CGTGTTGACAATTAATCATCGGCATAGTATATCGGCATAGTATAATACGACAAGGTGAGGAACTAAACCA
TGGCCAAGCCTTTGTCTCAAGAAGAATCCACCCTCATTGAAAGAGCAACGGCTACAATCAACAGCATCCC
CATCTCTGAAGACTACAGCGTCGCCAGCGCAGCTCTCTCTAGCGACGGCCGCATCTTCACTGGTGTCAAT
GTATATCATTTTACTGGGGGACCTTGTGCAGAACTCGTGGTGCTGGGCACTGCTGCTGCTGCGGCAGCTG
GCAACCTGACTTGTATCGTCGCGATCGGAAATGAGAACAGGGGCATCTTGAGCCCCTGCGGACGGTGCCG
ACAGGTGCTTCTCGATCTGCATCCTGGGATCAAAGCCATAGTGAAGGACAGTGATGGACAGCCGACGGCA
GTTGGGATTCGTGAATTGCTGCCCTCTGGTTATGTGTGGGAGGGCTAAGCACAATTCGAGCTCGGTACCT
TTAAGACCAATGACTTACAAGGCAGCTGTAGATCTTAGCCACTTTTTAAAAGAAAAGGGGGGACTGGAAG
GGCTAGCTCACTCCCAACGAAGACAAGATCTGCTTTTTGCTTGTACTGGGTCTCTCTGGTTAGACCAGAT
CTGAGCCTGGGAGCTCTCTGGCTAACTAGGGAACCCACTGCTTAAGCCTCAATAAAGCTTGCCTTGAGTG
CTTCAAGTAGTGTGTGCCCGTCTGTTGTGTGACTCTGGTAACTAGAGATCCCTCAGACCCTTTTAGTCAG
TGTGGAAAATCTCTAGCAGTAGTAGTTCATGTCATCTTATTATTCAGTATTTATAACTTGCAAAGAAATG
AATATCAGAGAGTGAGAGGAACTTGTTTATTGCAGCTTATAATGGTTACAAATAAAGCAATAGCATCACA
AATTTCACAAATAAAGCATTTTTTTCACTGCATTCTAGTTGTGGTTTGTCCAAACTCATCAATGTATCTT
ATCATGTCTGGCTCTAGCTATCCCGCCCCTAACTCCGCCCATCCCGCCCCTAACTCCGCCCAGTTCCGCC
CATTCTCCGCCCCATGGCTGACTAATTTTTTTTATTTATGCAGAGGCCGAGGCCGCCTCGGCCTCTGAGC
TATTCCAGAAGTAGTGAGGAGGCTTTTTTGGAGGCCTAGGGACGTACCCAATTCGCCCTATAGTGAGTCG
TATTACGCGCGCTCACTGGCCGTCGTTTTACAACGTCGTGACTGGGAAAACCCTGGCGTTACCCAACTTA
ATCGCCTTGCAGCACATCCCCCTTTCGCCAGCTGGCGTAATAGCGAAGAGGCCCGCACCGATCGCCCTTC
CCAACAGTTGCGCAGCCTGAATGGCGAATGGG
[124 nt withheld, positions 6613-6736]
C
[91 nt withheld, positions 6738-6828]
A
[49 nt withheld, positions 6830-6878]
CCTTTGACGTTGGAGTCCACGTTCTTT
[37 nt withheld, positions 6906-6942]
ACCCTATCTCGGTCTATTCTTTTGATTTATAAGGGATTTTGCCGATTTCGGCCTATTGGTTAAAAAATGA
GCTGATTTAACAAAAATTTAACGCGAATTTTAACAAAATATTAACGCTTACAATTTAGGTGGCACTTTTC
GGGGAAATGTGCGCGGAACCCCTATTTGTTTATTTTTCTAAATACATTCAAATATGTATCCGCTCATGAG
ACAATAACCCTGATAAATGCTTCAATAATATTGAAAAAGGAAGAGTATGAGTATTCAACATTTCCGTGTC
GCCCTTATTCCCTTTTTTGCGGCATTTTGCCTTCCTGTTTTTGCTCACCCAGAAACGCTGGTGAAAGTAA
AAGATGCTGAAGATCAGTTGGGTGCACGAGTGGGTTACATCGAACTGGATCTCAACAGCGGTAAGATCCT
TGAGAGTTTTCGCCCCGAAGAACGTTTTCCAATGATGAGCACTTTTAAAGTTCTGCTATGTGGCGCGGTA
TTATCCCGTATTGACGCCGGGCAAGAGCAACTCGGTCGCCGCATACACTATTCTCAGAATGACTTGGTTG
AGTACTCACCAGTCACAGAAAAGCATCTTACGGATGGCATGACAGTAAGAGAATTATGCAGTGCTGCCAT
AACCATGAGTGATAACACTGCGGCCAACTTACTTCTGACAACGATCGGAGGACCGAAGGAGCTAACCGCT
TTTTTGCACAACATGGGGGATCATGTAACTCGCCTTGATCGTTGGGAACCGGAGCTGAATGAAGCCATAC
CAAACGACGAGCGTGACACCACGATGCCTGTAGCAATGGCAACAACGTTGCGCAAACTATTAACTGGCGA
ACTACTTACTCTAGCTTCCCGGCAACAATTAATAGACTGGATGGAGGCGGATAAAGTTGCAGGACCACTT
CTGCGCTCGGCCCTTCCGGCTGGCTGGTTTATTGCTGATAAATCTGGAGCCGGTGAGCGTGGGTCTCGCG
GTATCATTGCAGCACTGGGGCCAGATGGTAAGCCCTCCCGTATCGTAGTTATCTACACGACGGGGAGTCA
GGCAACTATGGATGAACGAAATAGACAGATCGCTGAGATAGGTGCCTCACTGATTAAGCATTGGTAACTG
TCAGACCAAGTTTACTCATATATACTTTAGATTGATTTAAAACTTCATTTTTAATTTAAAAGGATCTAGG
TGAAGATCCTTTTTGATAATCTCATGACCAAAATCCCTTAACGTGAGTTTTCGTTCCACTGAGCGTCAGA
CCCCGTAGAAAAGATCAAAGGATCTTCTTGAGATCCTTTTTTTCTGCGCGTAATCTGCTGCTTGCAAACA
AAAAAACCACCGCTACCAGCGGTGGTTTGTTTGCCGGATCAAGAGCTACCAACTCTTTTTCCGAAGGTAA
CTGGCTTCAGCAGAGCGCAGATACCAAATACTGTTCTTCTAGTGTAGCCGTAGTTAGGCCACCACTTCAA
GAACTCTGTAGCACCGCCTACATACCTCGCTCTGCTAATCCTGTTACCAGTGGCTGCTGCCAGTGGCGAT
AAGTCGTGTCTTACCGGGTTGGACTCAAGACGATAGTTACCGGATAAGGCGCAGCGGTCGGGCTGAACGG
GGGGTTCGTGCACACAGCCCAGCTTGGAGCGAACGACCTACACCGAACTGAGATACCTACAGCGTGAGCT
ATGAGAAAGCGCCACGCTTCCCGAAGGGAGAAAGGCGGACAGGTATCCGGTAAGCGGCAGGGTCGGAACA
GGAGAGCGCACGAGGGAGCTTCCAGGGGGAAACGCCTGGTATCTTTATAGTCCTGTCGGGTTTCGCCACC
TCTGACTTGAGCGTCGATTTTTGTGATGCTCGTCAGGGGGGCGGAGCCTATGGAAAAACGCCAGCAACGC
GGCCTTTTTACGGTTCCTGGCCTTTTGCTGGCCTTTTGCTCACATGTTCTTTCCTGCGTTATCCCCTGAT
TCTGTGGATAACCGTATTACCGCCTTTGAGTGAGCTGATACCGCTCGCCGCAGCCGAACGACCGAGCGCA
GCGAGTCAGTGAGCGAGGAAGCGGAAGAGCGCCCAATACGCAAACCGCCTCTCCCCGCGCGTTGGCCGAT
TCATTAATGCAGCTGGCACGACAGGTTTCCCGACTGGAAAGCGGGCAGTGAGCGCAACGCAATTAATGTG
AGTTAGCTCACTCATTAGGCACCCCAGGCTTTACACTTTATGCTTCCGGCTCGTATGTTGTGTGGAATTG
TGAGCGGATAACAATTTCACACAGGAAACAGCTATGACCATGATTACGCCAAGCGCGCAATTAACCCTCA
CTAAAGGGAACAAAAGCTGGAGCTGCAAGCTTAA
